>Addgene plasmid #183274 | CROP_C9_Puro_BTK | addgene full sequence | sequence record 362609 | Addgene NGS Result
CAATTTCACACAGGAAACAGCTATGACCATGATTACGCCAAGCGCGCAATTAACCCTCACTAAAGGGAAC
AAAAGCTGGAGCTGCAAGCTTAATGTAGTCTTATGCAATACTCTTGTAGTCTTGCAACATGGTAACGATG
AGTTAGCAACATGCCTTACAAGGAGAGAAAAAGCACCGTGCATGCCGATTGGTGGAAGTAAGGTGGTACG
ATCGTGCCTTATTAGGAAGGCAACAGACGGGTCTGACATGGATTGGACGAACCACTGAATTGCCGCATTG
CAGAGATATTGTATTTAAGTGCCTAGCTCGATACATAAACGGGTCTCTCTGGTTAGACCAGATCTGAGCC
TGGGAGCTCTCTGGCTAACTAGGGAACCCACTGCTTAAGCCTCAATAAAGCTTGCCTTGAGTGCTTCAAG
TAGTGTGTGCCCGTCTGTTGTGTGACTCTGGTAACTAGAGATCCCTCAGACCCTTTTAGTCAGTGTGGAA
AATCTCTAGCAGTGGCGCCCGAACAGGGACTTGAAAGCGAAAGGGAAACCAGAGGAGCTCTCTCGACGCA
GGACTCGGCTTGCTGAAGCGCGCACGGCAAGAGGCGAGGGGCGGCGACTGGTGAGTACGCCAAAAATTTT
GACTAGCGGAGGCTAGAAGGAGAGAGATGGGTGCGAGAGCGTCAGTATTAAGCGGGGGAGAATTAGATCG
CGATGGGAAAAAATTCGGTTAAGGCCAGGGGGAAAGAAAAAATATAAATTAAAACATATAGTATGGGCAA
GCAGGGAGCTAGAACGATTCGCAGTTAATCCTGGCCTGTTAGAAACATCAGAAGGCTGTAGACAAATACT
GGGACAGCTACAACCATCCCTTCAGACAGGATCAGAAGAACTTAGATCATTATATAATACAGTAGCAACC
CTCTATTGTGTGCATCAAAGGATAGAGATAAAAGACACCAAGGAAGCTTTAGACAAGATAGAGGAAGAGC
AAAACAAAAGTAAGACCACCGCACAGCAAGCGGCCGCTGATCTTCAGACCTGGAGGAGGAGATATGAGGG
ACAATTGGAGAAGTGAATTATATAAATATAAAGTAGTAAAAATTGAACCATTAGGAGTAGCACCCACCAA
GGCAAAGAGAAGAGTGGTGCAGAGAGAAAAAAGAGCAGTGGGAATAGGAGCTTTGTTCCTTGGGTTCTTG
GGAGCAGCAGGAAGCACTATGGGCGCAGCGTCAATGACGCTGACGGTACAGGCCAGACAATTATTGTCTG
GTATAGTGCAGCAGCAGAACAATTTGCTGAGGGCTATTGAGGCGCAACAGCATCTGTTGCAACTCACAGT
CTGGGGCATCAAGCAGCTCCAGGCAAGAATCCTGGCTGTGGAAAGATACCTAAAGGATCAACAGCTCCTG
GGGATTTGGGGTTGCTCTGGAAAACTCATTTGCACCACTGCTGTGCCTTGGAATGCTAGTTGGAGTAATA
AATCTCTGGAACAGATTTGGAATCACACGACCTGGATGGAGTGGGACAGAGAAATTAACAATTACACAAG
CTTAATACACTCCTTAATTGAAGAATCGCAAAACCAGCAAGAAAAGAATGAACAAGAATTATTGGAATTA
GATAAATGGGCAAGTTTGTGGAATTGGTTTAACATAACAAATTGGCTGTGGTATATAAAATTATTCATAA
TGATAGTAGGAGGCTTGGTAGGTTTAAGAATAGTTTTTGCTGTACTTTCTATAGTGAATAGAGTTAGGCA
GGGATATTCACCATTATCGTTTCAGAATCTTGAGACAAATGGCAGTATTCATCCACAATTTTAAAAGAAA
AGGGGGGATTGGGGGGTACAGTGCAGGGGAAAGAATAGTAGACATAATAGCAACAGACATACAAACTAAA
GAATTACAAAAACAAATTACAAAAATTCAAAATTTTCGGGTTTATTACAGGGACAGCAGAGATCCACTTT
GGCGCCGGCTCGAGGGGGCCCGGGTGCAAAGATGGATAAAGTTTTAAACAGAGAGGAATCTTTGCAGCTA
ATGGACCTTCTAGGTCTTGAAAGGAGTGGGAATTGGCTCCGTAGGTCTTGAAAGGAGTGGGAATTGGCTC
CGGTGCCCGTCAGTGGGCAGAGCGCACATCGCCCACAGTCCCCGAGAAGTTGGGGGGAGGGGTCGGCAAT
TGATCCGGTGCCTAGAGAAGGTGGCGCGGGGTAAACTGGGAAAGTGATGTCGTGTACTGGCTCCGCCTTT
TTCCCGAGGGTGGGGGAGAACCGTATATAAGTGCAGTAGTCGCCGTGAACGTTCTTTTTCGCAACGGGTT
TGCCGCCAGAACACAGGACCGGTTCTAGAGCGCTGCCACCATGGACAAGAAGTACAGCATCGGCCTGGAC
ATCGGCACCAACTCTGTGGGCTGGGCCGTGATCACCGACGAGTACAAGGTGCCCAGCAAGAAATTCAAGG
TGCTGGGCAACACCGACCGGCACAGCATCAAGAAGAACCTGATCGGAGCCCTGCTGTTCGACAGCGGCGA
AACAGCCGAGGCCACCCGGCTGAAGAGAACCGCCAGAAGAAGATACACCAGACGGAAGAACCGGATCTGC
TATCTGCAAGAGATCTTCAGCAACGAGATGGCCAAGGTGGACGACAGCTTCTTCCACAGACTGGAAGAGT
CCTTCCTGGTGGAAGAGGATAAGAAGCACGAGCGGCACCCCATCTTCGGCAACATCGTGGACGAGGTGGC
CTACCACGAGAAGTACCCCACCATCTACCACCTGAGAAAGAAACTGGTGGACAGCACCGACAAGGCCGAC
CTGCGGCTGATCTATCTGGCCCTGGCCCACATGATCAAGTTCCGGGGCCACTTCCTGATCGAGGGCGACC
TGAACCCCGACAACAGCGACGTGGACAAGCTGTTCATCCAGCTGGTGCAGACCTACAACCAGCTGTTCGA
GGAAAACCCCATCAACGCCAGCGGCGTGGACGCCAAGGCCATCCTGTCTGCCAGACTGAGCAAGAGCAGA
CGGCTGGAAAATCTGATCGCCCAGCTGCCCGGCGAGAAGAAGAATGGCCTGTTCGGAAACCTGATTGCCC
TGAGCCTGGGCCTGACCCCCAACTTCAAGAGCAACTTCGACCTGGCCGAGGATGCCAAACTGCAGCTGAG
CAAGGACACCTACGACGACGACCTGGACAACCTGCTGGCCCAGATCGGCGACCAGTACGCCGACCTGTTT
CTGGCCGCCAAGAACCTGTCCGACGCCATCCTGCTGAGCGACATCCTGAGAGTGAACACCGAGATCACCA
AGGCCCCCCTGAGCGCCTCTATGATCAAGAGATACGACGAGCACCACCAGGACCTGACCCTGCTGAAAGC
TCTCGTGCGGCAGCAGCTGCCTGAGAAGTACAAAGAGATTTTCTTCGACCAGAGCAAGAACGGCTACGCC
GGCTACATTGACGGCGGAGCCAGCCAGGAAGAGTTCTACAAGTTCATCAAGCCCATCCTGGAAAAGATGG
ACGGCACCGAGGAACTGCTCGTGAAGCTGAACAGAGAGGACCTGCTGCGGAAGCAGCGGACCTTCGACAA
CGGCAGCATCCCCCACCAGATCCACCTGGGAGAGCTGCACGCCATTCTGCGGCGGCAGGAAGATTTTTAC
CCATTCCTGAAGGACAACCGGGAAAAGATCGAGAAGATCCTGACCTTCCGCATCCCCTACTACGTGGGCC
CTCTGGCCAGGGGAAACAGCAGATTCGCCTGGATGACCAGAAAGAGCGAGGAAACCATCACCCCCTGGAA
CTTCGAGGAAGTGGTGGACAAGGGCGCTTCCGCCCAGAGCTTCATCGAGCGGATGACCAACTTCGATAAG
AACCTGCCCAACGAGAAGGTGCTGCCCAAGCACAGCCTGCTGTACGAGTACTTCACCGTGTATAACGAGC
TGACCAAAGTGAAATACGTGACCGAGGGAATGAGAAAGCCCGCCTTCCTGAGCGGCGAGCAGAAAAAGGC
CATCGTGGACCTGCTGTTCAAGACCAACCGGAAAGTGACCGTGAAGCAGCTGAAAGAGGACTACTTCAAG
AAAATCGAGTGCTTCGACTCCGTGGAAATCTCCGGCGTGGAAGATCGGTTCAACGCCTCCCTGGGCACAT
ACCACGATCTGCTGAAAATTATCAAGGACAAGGACTTCCTGGACAATGAGGAAAACGAGGACATTCTGGA
AGATATCGTGCTGACCCTGACACTGTTTGAGGACAGAGAGATGATCGAGGAACGGCTGAAAACCTATGCC
CACCTGTTCGACGACAAAGTGATGAAGCAGCTGAAGCGGCGGAGATACACCGGCTGGGGCAGGCTGAGCC
GGAAGCTGATCAACGGCATCCGGGACAAGCAGTCCGGCAAGACAATCCTGGATTTCCTGAAGTCCGACGG
CTTCGCCAACAGAAACTTCATGCAGCTGATCCACGACGACAGCCTGACCTTTAAAGAGGACATCCAGAAA
GCCCAGGTGTCCGGCCAGGGCGATAGCCTGCACGAGCACATTGCCAATCTGGCCGGCAGCCCCGCCATTA
AGAAGGGCATCCTGCAGACAGTGAAGGTGGTGGACGAGCTCGTGAAAGTGATGGGCCGGCACAAGCCCGA
GAACATCGTGATCGAAATGGCCAGAGAGAACCAGACCACCCAGAAGGGACAGAAGAACAGCCGCGAGAGA
ATGAAGCGGATCGAAGAGGGCATCAAAGAGCTGGGCAGCCAGATCCTGAAAGAACACCCCGTGGAAAACA
CCCAGCTGCAGAACGAGAAGCTGTACCTGTACTACCTGCAGAATGGGCGGGATATGTACGTGGACCAGGA
ACTGGACATCAACCGGCTGTCCGACTACGATGTGGACCATATCGTGCCTCAGAGCTTTCTGAAGGACGAC
TCCATCGACAACAAGGTGCTGACCAGAAGCGACAAGAACCGGGGCAAGAGCGACAACGTGCCCTCCGAAG
AGGTCGTGAAGAAGATGAAGAACTACTGGCGGCAGCTGCTGAACGCCAAGCTGATTACCCAGAGAAAGTT
CGACAATCTGACCAAGGCCGAGAGAGGCGGCCTGAGCGAACTGGATAAGGCCGGCTTCATCAAGAGACAG
CTGGTGGAAACCCGGCAGATCACAAAGCACGTGGCACAGATCCTGGACTCCCGGATGAACACTAAGTACG
ACGAGAATGACAAGCTGATCCGGGAAGTGAAAGTGATCACCCTGAAGTCCAAGCTGGTGTCCGATTTCCG
GAAGGATTTCCAGTTTTACAAAGTGCGCGAGATCAACAACTACCACCACGCCCACGACGCCTACCTGAAC
GCCGTCGTGGGAACCGCCCTGATCAAAAAGTACCCTAAGCTGGAAAGCGAGTTCGTGTACGGCGACTACA
AGGTGTACGACGTGCGGAAGATGATCGCCAAGAGCGAGCAGGAAATCGGCAAGGCTACCGCCAAGTACTT
CTTCTACAGCAACATCATGAACTTTTTCAAGACCGAGATTACCCTGGCCAACGGCGAGATCCGGAAGCGG
CCTCTGATCGAGACAAACGGCGAAACCGGGGAGATCGTGTGGGATAAGGGCCGGGATTTTGCCACCGTGC
GGAAAGTGCTGAGCATGCCCCAAGTGAATATCGTGAAAAAGACCGAGGTGCAGACAGGCGGCTTCAGCAA
AGAGTCTATCCTGCCCAAGAGGAACAGCGATAAGCTGATCGCCAGAAAGAAGGACTGGGACCCTAAGAAG
TACGGCGGCTTCGACAGCCCCACCGTGGCCTATTCTGTGCTGGTGGTGGCCAAAGTGGAAAAGGGCAAGT
CCAAGAAACTGAAGAGTGTGAAAGAGCTGCTGGGGATCACCATCATGGAAAGAAGCAGCTTCGAGAAGAA
TCCCATCGACTTTCTGGAAGCCAAGGGCTACAAAGAAGTGAAAAAGGACCTGATCATCAAGCTGCCTAAG
TACTCCCTGTTCGAGCTGGAAAACGGCCGGAAGAGAATGCTGGCCTCTGCCGGCGAACTGCAGAAGGGAA
ACGAACTGGCCCTGCCCTCCAAATATGTGAACTTCCTGTACCTGGCCAGCCACTATGAGAAGCTGAAGGG
CTCCCCCGAGGATAATGAGCAGAAACAGCTGTTTGTGGAACAGCACAAGCACTACCTGGACGAGATCATC
GAGCAGATCAGCGAGTTCTCCAAGAGAGTGATCCTGGCCGACGCTAATCTGGACAAAGTGCTGTCCGCCT
ACAACAAGCACCGGGATAAGCCCATCAGAGAGCAGGCCGAGAATATCATCCACCTGTTTACCCTGACCAA
TCTGGGAGCCCCTGCCGCCTTCAAGTACTTTGACACCACCATCGACCGGAAGAGGTACACCAGCACCAAA
GAGGTGCTGGACGCCACCCTGATCCACCAGAGCATCACCGGCCTGTACGAGACACGGATCGACCTGTCTC
AGCTGGGAGGCGACAAGCGACCTGCCGCCACAAAGAAGGCTGGACAGGCTAAGAAGAAGAAAGATTACAA
AGACGATGACGATAAGGGATCCGGCGCAACAAACTTCTCTCTGCTGAAACAAGCCGGAGATGTCGAAGAG
AATCCTGGACCGATGACCGAGTACAAGCCCACGGTGCGCCTCGCCACCCGCGACGACGTCCCCAGGGCCG
TACGCACCCTCGCCGCCGCGTTCGCCGACTACCCCGCCACGCGCCACACCGTCGATCCGGACCGCCACAT
CGAGCGGGTCACCGAGCTGCAAGAACTCTTCCTCACGCGCGTCGGGCTCGACATCGGCAAGGTGTGGGTC
GCGGACGACGGCGCCGCCGTGGCGGTCTGGACCACGCCGGAGAGCGTCGAAGCGGGGGCGGTGTTCGCCG
AGATCGGCCCGCGCATGGCCGAGTTGAGCGGTTCCCGGCTGGCCGCGCAGCAACAGATGGAAGGCCTCCT
GGCGCCGCACCGGCCCAAGGAGCCCGCGTGGTTCCTGGCCACCGTCGGAGTCTCGCCCGACCACCAGGGC
AAGGGTCTGGGCAGCGCCGTCGTGCTCCCCGGAGTGGAGGCGGCCGAGCGCGCCGGGGTGCCCGCCTTCC
TGGAGACCTCCGCGCCCCGCAACCTCCCCTTCTACGAGCGGCTCGGCTTCACCGTCACCGCCGACGTCGA
GGTGCCCGAAGGACCGCGCACCTGGTGCATGACCCGCAAGCCCGGTGCCTGAACGCGTTAAGTCGACAAT
CAACCTCTGGATTACAAAATTTGTGAAAGATTGACTGGTATTCTTAACTATGTTGCTCCTTTTACGCTAT
GTGGATACGCTGCTTTAATGCCTTTGTATCATGCTATTGCTTCCCGTATGGCTTTCATTTTCTCCTCCTT
GTATAAATCCTGGTTGCTGTCTCTTTATGAGGAGTTGTGGCCCGTTGTCAGGCAACGTGGCGTGGTGTGC
ACTGTGTTTGCTGACGCAACCCCCACTGGTTGGGGCATTGCCACCACCTGTCAGCTCCTTTCCGGGACTT
TCGCTTTCCCCCTCCCTATTGCCACGGCGGAACTCATCGCCGCCTGCCTTGCCCGCTGCTGGACAGGGGC
TCGGCTGTTGGGCACTGACAATTCCGTGGTGTTGTCGGGGAAATCATCGTCCTTTCCTTGGCTGCTCGCC
TGTGTTGCCACCTGGATTCTGCGCGGGACGTCCTTCTGCTACGTCCCTTCGGCCCTCAATCCAGCGGACC
TTCCTTCCCGCGGCCTGCTGCCGGCTCTGCGGCCTCTTCCGCGTCTTCGCCTTCGCCCTCAGACGAGTCG
GATCTCCCTTTGGGCCGCCTCCCCGCGTCGACTTTAAGACCAATGACTTACAAGGCAGCTGTAGATCTTA
GCCACTTTTTAAAAGAAAAGGGGGGACTGGAAGGGCTAATTCACTCCCAACGAAGACAAGATTTCACCAT
TATCGTTTCAGACCCACCTCCCAACCCCGAGGGGACCCAGAGAGGGCCTATTTCCCATGATTCCTTCATA
TTTGCATATACGATACAAGGCTGTTAGAGAGATAATTAGAATTAATTTGACTGTAAACACAAAGATATTA
GTACAAAATACGTGACGTAGAAAGTAATAATTTCTTGGGTAGTTTGCAGTTTTAAAATTATGTTTTAAAA
TGGACTATCATATGCTTACCGTAACTTGAAAGTATTTCGATTTCTTGGCTTTATATATCTTGTGGAAAGG
ACGAAACACCGCTGTGTTTGCTAAATCCACAGTTTTAGAGCTAGAAATAGCAAGTTAAAATAAGGCTAGT
CCGTTATCAACTTGAAAAAGTGGCACCGAGTCGGTGCTTTTTTAAGCTTGGCGTAACTAGATCTTGAGAC
ACTGCTTTTTGCTTGTACTGGGTCTCTCTGGTTAGACCAGATCTGAGCCTGGGAGCTCTCTGGCTAACTA
GGGAACCCACTGCTTAAGCCTCAATAAAGCTTGCCTTGAGTGCTTCAAGTAGTGTGTGCCCGTCTGTTGT
GTGACTCTGGTAACTAGAGATCCCTCAGACCCTTTTAGTCAGTGTGGAAAATCTCTAGCAGTACGTATAG
TAGTTCATGTCATCTTATTATTCAGTATTTATAACTTGCAAAGAAATGAATATCAGAGAGTGAGAGGAAC
TTGTTTATTGCAGCTTATAATGGTTACAAATAAAGCAATAGCATCACAAATTTCACAAATAAAGCATTTT
TTTCACTGCATTCTAGTTGTGGTTTGTCCAAACTCATCAATGTATCTTATCATGTCTGGCTCTAGCTATC
CCGCCCCTAACTCCGCCCATCCCGCCCCTAACTCCGCCCAGTTCCGCCCATTCTCCGCCCCATGGCTGAC
TAATTTTTTTTATTTATGCAGAGGCCGAGGCCGCCTCGGCCTCTGAGCTATTCCAGAAGTAGTGAGGAGG
CTTTTTTGGAGGCCTAGGGACGTACCCAATTCGCCCTATAGTGAGTCGTATTACGCGCGCTCACTGGCCG
TCGTTTTACAACGTCGTGACTGGGAAAACCCTGGCGTTACCCAACTTAATCGCCTTGCAGCACATCCCCC
TTTCGCCAGCTGGCGTAATAGCGAAGAGGCCCGCACCGATCGCCCTTCCCAACAGTTGCGCAGCCTGAAT
GGCGAATGGG
[124 nt withheld, positions 9111-9234]
C
[91 nt withheld, positions 9236-9326]
A
[49 nt withheld, positions 9328-9376]
CCTTTGACGTTGGAGTCCACGTTCTTT
[37 nt withheld, positions 9404-9440]
ACCCTATCTCGGTCTATTCTTTTGATTTATAAGGGATTTTGCCGATTTCGGCCTATTGGTTAAAAAATGA
GCTGATTTAACAAAAATTTAACGCGAATTTTAACAAAATATTAACGCTTACAATTTAGGTGGCACTTTTC
GGGGAAATGTGCGCGGAACCCCTATTTGTTTATTTTTCTAAATACATTCAAATATGTATCCGCTCATGAG
ACAATAACCCTGATAAATGCTTCAATAATATTGAAAAAGGAAGAGTATGAGTATTCAACATTTCCGTGTC
GCCCTTATTCCCTTTTTTGCGGCATTTTGCCTTCCTGTTTTTGCTCACCCAGAAACGCTGGTGAAAGTAA
AAGATGCTGAAGATCAGTTGGGTGCACGAGTGGGTTACATCGAACTGGATCTCAACAGCGGTAAGATCCT
TGAGAGTTTTCGCCCCGAAGAACGTTTTCCAATGATGAGCACTTTTAAAGTTCTGCTATGTGGCGCGGTA
TTATCCCGTATTGACGCCGGGCAAGAGCAACTCGGTCGCCGCATACACTATTCTCAGAATGACTTGGTTG
AGTACTCACCAGTCACAGAAAAGCATCTTACGGATGGCATGACAGTAAGAGAATTATGCAGTGCTGCCAT
AACCATGAGTGATAACACTGCGGCCAACTTACTTCTGACAACGATCGGAGGACCGAAGGAGCTAACCGCT
TTTTTGCACAACATGGGGGATCATGTAACTCGCCTTGATCGTTGGGAACCGGAGCTGAATGAAGCCATAC
CAAACGACGAGCGTGACACCACGATGCCTGTAGCAATGGCAACAACGTTGCGCAAACTATTAACTGGCGA
ACTACTTACTCTAGCTTCCCGGCAACAATTAATAGACTGGATGGAGGCGGATAAAGTTGCAGGACCACTT
CTGCGCTCGGCCCTTCCGGCTGGCTGGTTTATTGCTGATAAATCTGGAGCCGGTGAGCGTGGGTCTCGCG
GTATCATTGCAGCACTGGGGCCAGATGGTAAGCCCTCCCGTATCGTAGTTATCTACACGACGGGGAGTCA
GGCAACTATGGATGAACGAAATAGACAGATCGCTGAGATAGGTGCCTCACTGATTAAGCATTGGTAACTG
TCAGACCAAGTTTACTCATATATACTTTAGATTGATTTAAAACTTCATTTTTAATTTAAAAGGATCTAGG
TGAAGATCCTTTTTGATAATCTCATGACCAAAATCCCTTAACGTGAGTTTTCGTTCCACTGAGCGTCAGA
CCCCGTAGAAAAGATCAAAGGATCTTCTTGAGATCCTTTTTTTCTGCGCGTAATCTGCTGCTTGCAAACA
AAAAAACCACCGCTACCAGCGGTGGTTTGTTTGCCGGATCAAGAGCTACCAACTCTTTTTCCGAAGGTAA
CTGGCTTCAGCAGAGCGCAGATACCAAATACTGTTCTTCTAGTGTAGCCGTAGTTAGGCCACCACTTCAA
GAACTCTGTAGCACCGCCTACATACCTCGCTCTGCTAATCCTGTTACCAGTGGCTGCTGCCAGTGGCGAT
AAGTCGTGTCTTACCGGGTTGGACTCAAGACGATAGTTACCGGATAAGGCGCAGCGGTCGGGCTGAACGG
GGGGTTCGTGCACACAGCCCAGCTTGGAGCGAACGACCTACACCGAACTGAGATACCTACAGCGTGAGCT
ATGAGAAAGCGCCACGCTTCCCGAAGGGAGAAAGGCGGACAGGTATCCGGTAAGCGGCAGGGTCGGAACA
GGAGAGCGCACGAGGGAGCTTCCAGGGGGAAACGCCTGGTATCTTTATAGTCCTGTCGGGTTTCGCCACC
TCTGACTTGAGCGTCGATTTTTGTGATGCTCGTCAGGGGGGCGGAGCCTATGGAAAAACGCCAGCAACGC
GGCCTTTTTACGGTTCCTGGCCTTTTGCTGGCCTTTTGCTCACATGTTCTTTCCTGCGTTATCCCCTGAT
TCTGTGGATAACCGTATTACCGCCTTTGAGTGAGCTGATACCGCTCGCCGCAGCCGAACGACCGAGCGCA
GCGAGTCAGTGAGCGAGGAAGCGGAAGAGCGCCCAATACGCAAACCGCCTCTCCCCGCGCGTTGGCCGAT
TCATTAATGCAGCTGGCACGACAGGTTTCCCGACTGGAAAGCGGGCAGTGAGCGCAACGCAATTAATGTG
AGTTAGCTCACTCATTAGGCACCCCAGGCTTTACACTTTATGCTTCCGGCTCGTATGTTGTGTGGAATTG
TGAGCGGATAA
Features (pLannotate 1.2.2; 30 found; start..end, strand, type, name):
     48..66      +  promoter       T3 promoter: promoter for bacteriophage T3 RNA polymerase
     94..320     +  promoter       RSV promoter: Rous sarcoma virus enhancer/promoter
    321..501     +  LTR            5' LTR (truncated): truncated 5' long terminal repeat (LTR) from HIV-1
    548..673     +  misc_feature   HIV-1 Ψ: packaging signal of human immunodeficiency virus type 1
    657..1020    +  CDS            HIV-1 gag (fragment): gag protein from human immunodeficiency virus 1; gag
   1166..1399    +  misc_feature   RRE: The Rev response element (RRE) of HIV-1 allows for Rev-dependent mRNA export from the nucleus to the cytoplasm.
   1809..1926    +  misc_feature   cPPT/CTS: central polypurine tract and central termination sequence of HIV-1
   1992..2058    +  CDS            small t antigen (fragment): SV40 (simian virus 40) small t antigen
   2072..2089    +  CDS            small t antigen (fragment): SV40 (simian virus 40) small t antigen
   2115..2326    +  promoter       EF-1α core promoter: core promoter for human elongation factor EF-1α
   2351..6454    +  CDS            Cas9: Cas9 (Csn1) endonuclease from the Streptococcus pyogenes Type II CRISPR/Cas system generates RNA-guided double strand breaks in DNA
   6593..7192    +  CDS            PuroR (fragment): puromycin N-acetyltransferase; pac from Streptomyces; confers resistance to puromycin
   7208..7796    +  misc_feature   WPRE: woodchuck hepatitis virus posttranscriptional regulatory element
   7792..7902    +  CDS            nef (fragment): NEF_HV1LA - Experimental evidence at protein level: Swiss-Prot protein existence level 1. Extracellular Nef protein targets CD4(+) T-lymphocytes for apoptosis by interacting with CXCR4 surface receptors. From Human immunodeficiency virus type 1 group M subtype B (isolate Lai) (HIV-1).
   7922..7948    +  CDS            Rev (fragment): human immunodeficiency virus 1 (HIV-1) Rev protein; rev; enhances nuclear export of unspliced and incompletely spliced viral mRNAs
   7952..8192    +  promoter       U6 promoter: RNA polymerase III promoter for human U6 snRNA
   8222..8297    +  misc_RNA       gRNA scaffold: guide RNA scaffold for the Streptococcus pyogenes CRISPR/Cas9 system
   8350..8530    +  LTR            5' LTR (truncated): truncated 5' long terminal repeat (LTR) from HIV-1
   8608..8729    +  polyA_signal   SV40 poly(A) signal: SV40 polyadenylation signal
   8769..8904    +  rep_origin     SV40 ori: SV40 origin of replication
   8925..8943    -  promoter       T7 promoter: promoter for bacteriophage T7 RNA polymerase
   8951..9106    +  CDS            lacZα (fragment): LacZα fragment of β-galactosidase; lacZ fragment
   9111..9539    +  rep_origin     f1 ori (sequence partly withheld): f1 bacteriophage origin of replication; arrow indicates direction of (+) strand synthesis
   9592..9696    +  promoter       AmpR promoter: bla
   9697..10557   +  CDS            AmpR: β-lactamase; bla; confers resistance to ampicillin, carbenicillin, and related antibiotics
  10728..11316   +  rep_origin     ori: high-copy-number ColE1/pMB1/pBR322/pUC origin of replication
  11499..11591   +  CDS            lacI (fragment): lac repressor; lacI; The lac repressor binds to the lac operator to inhibit transcription in E. coli. This inhibition can be relieved by adding lactose or isopropyl-β-D-thiogalactopyranoside (IPTG).
  11604..11625   +  protein_bind   CAP binding site: CAP binding activates transcription in the presence of cAMP. E. coli catabolite activator protein
  11640..11670   +  promoter       lac promoter: promoter for the E. coli lac operon
  11674..5       +  protein_bind   lac operator (fragment) (across the origin): The lac repressor binds to the lac operator to inhibit transcription in E. coli. This inhibition can be relieved by adding lactose or isopropyl-β-D-thiogalactopyranoside (IPTG). lac repressor encoded by lacI
