[The description below was written by a language model from this plasmid's Addgene catalogue record and pLannotate feature annotations shown in this document.]
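Description:
CROP_C9_Puro_BTK is an all-in-one lentiviral CRISPR knockout plasmid built on the CROPseq backbone, carrying both Streptococcus pyogenes Cas9 and a single guide RNA directed against the BTK gene. It is propagated in E. coli through a high-copy ColE1/pUC-type origin with ampicillin selection (AmpR), and the backbone also contains an f1 origin, an SV40 origin, and remnants of lac and phage-promoter cloning elements. The viral portion has a third-generation layout: an RSV promoter drives a truncated HIV-1 5' LTR, followed by the Ψ packaging signal with a gag fragment, the Rev response element for Rev-dependent export of the genomic RNA, and the cPPT/CTS. An SV40 polyadenylation signal lies downstream of the 3' LTR.

Within the provirus, an EF-1α core promoter drives the Cas9 coding sequence, followed by a puromycin N-acetyltransferase gene for selecting transduced mammalian cells. The annotation leaves a short gap between the two reading frames, and the record does not state what links them. A WPRE follows to enhance transcript expression. The guide cassette, a human U6 promoter, the BTK-targeting spacer and the Cas9 gRNA scaffold, sits immediately upstream of the annotated portion of the 3' LTR. This is the characteristic CROPseq placement: the cassette is copied to the 5' LTR during reverse transcription, and the guide sequence is also included in the polyadenylated Pol II transcript, so it can be read out by RNA sequencing.

The insert was introduced by Gibson cloning. The construct is intended for single-vector BTK knockout, and the associated work concerns screening cancer vulnerabilities in perfusable ex vivo tissue cultures.
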