Addgene plasmid #183274: CROP_C9_Puro_BTK
Purpose: All-in-One CRISPRko system with a guide RNA that targets BTK gene
Depositing lab: Prashant Mali. Depositing organization: University of California, San Diego (UCSD). Publication: Integrated genome and tissue engineering enables screening of cancer vulnerabilities in physiologically relevant perfusable ex vivo cultures. Hu M, Lei XY, Larson JD, McAlonis M, Ford K, McDonald D, Mach K, Rusert JM, Wechsler-Reya RJ, Mali P. Biomaterials. 2022 Jan;280:121276. doi: 10.1016/j.biomaterials.2021.121276. Epub 2021 Dec 2. PubMed 34890975.
Backbone
  Vector backbone: CROPseq
  Vector type: Lentiviral
Growth in bacteria
  Bacterial resistance: Ampicillin, 100 μg/mL
  Growth temperature: 37°C
  Growth strain: NEB Stable
  Copy number: High Copy
Gene/Insert
  Gene/Insert name: BTK
  gRNA/shRNA sequence: CTGTGTTTGCTAAATCCACA
  Species: Synthetic
  Cloning method: Gibson Cloning
Terms and licenses: Academic/Nonprofit Terms; Industry Terms: Not Available to Industry
How to cite: CROP_C9_Puro_BTK was a gift from Prashant Mali (Addgene plasmid # 183274 ; http://n2t.net/addgene:183274 ; RRID:Addgene_183274)
